Addgene plasmid #47267: TAL3548
Depositing lab: Keith Joung. Depositing organization: Massachusetts General Hospital. Publication: Targeted gene disruption in somatic zebrafish cells using engineered TALENs. Sander JD, Cade L, Khayter C, Reyon D, Peterson RT, Joung JK, Yeh JR. Nat Biotechnol. 2011 Aug 5;29(8):697-8. doi: 10.1038/nbt.1934. PubMed 21822241.
Backbone
  Vector backbone: JDS74
  Backbone manufacturer: Addgene plasmid #32288
  Backbone size w/o insert (bp): 6447
  Vector type: Mammalian Expression ; T7
Growth in bacteria
  Bacterial resistance: Ampicillin, 100 μg/mL
  Growth temperature: 37°C
  Growth strain: XL1 Blue
  Copy number: High Copy
Gene/Insert
  Gene/Insert name: ZebrafishCommunity-slmapb-left (alt name: slmapb)
  Species: D. rerio (zebrafish)
  Insert size (bp): 1430
  Entrez Gene: slmapb (a.k.a. slmap, zgc:55817)
  Promoter: CMV
  Tag / fusion protein: 3X Flag (N terminal on backbone); WT FOKI (C terminal on backbone)
  Cloning method: Restriction Enzyme; 5′ cloning site BsmBI (destroyed during cloning); 3′ cloning site BsmBI (destroyed during cloning)
  Sequencing primers: 5′ CMV-F; 3′ BGH-rev
Terms and licenses: Academic/Nonprofit Terms; Industry Terms: Not Available to Industry
Depositor comments: Target binding site: TGGAGGCCAGTGAGTCTG It is strongly recommended that users perform a diagnostic digest to verify this plasmid prior to use. For example, a double digest of the plasmid with BamHI and KpnI should result in two bands at 2.3kb and 5.8kb.
How to cite: TAL3548 was a gift from Keith Joung (Addgene plasmid # 47267 ; http://n2t.net/addgene:47267 ; RRID:Addgene_47267)
