[The description below was written by a language model from this plasmid's Addgene catalogue record.]
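Description:
TAL3548 is a TALEN expression plasmid encoding the left-hand monomer of a nuclease pair directed against the zebrafish (D. rerio) gene slmapb, part of a set labelled "ZebrafishCommunity". It is built on the JDS74 backbone (about 6.4 kb without insert), a mammalian expression vector that also carries a T7 promoter. It is maintained in E. coli as a high-copy plasmid under ampicillin selection. No feature table accompanies the record, so the origin of replication and other backbone elements are not itemised. The listed BGH reverse sequencing primer suggests a BGH polyadenylation region downstream of the coding sequence.

The roughly 1.4 kb insert is an engineered TAL effector repeat array designed to recognise a specific 18-nucleotide site in slmapb. It was cloned through BsmBI sites that were destroyed in the process, as expected for a type IIS enzyme that allows seamless in-frame assembly. The backbone supplies the flanking coding sequence, so the array is expressed as a fusion with an N-terminal 3X FLAG tag for detection and a C-terminal wild-type FokI cleavage domain. A CMV promoter drives expression in transfected cells. The T7 designation indicates the construct can also serve as a template for in vitro transcription, the usual way to make TALEN mRNA for injection into zebrafish embryos.

FokI cuts only as a dimer, so this left monomer is meant to be used with a matching right-hand TALEN that binds the opposite strand nearby. Together they introduce a double-strand break whose error-prone repair produces indel mutations, allowing targeted disruption of slmapb. The depositor recommends verifying the plasmid by diagnostic restriction digest before use.
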