>Addgene plasmid #47267 | TAL3548 | depositor partial sequence | sequence record 67354 | Insert sequence
ATGGACTACAAAGACCATGACGGTGATTATAAAGATCATGACATCGATTACAAGGATGACGATGACAAGA
TGGCCCCCAAGAAGAAGAGGAAGGTGGGCATTCACCGCGGGGTACCTATGGTGGACTTGAGGACACTCGG
TTATTCGCAACAGCAACAGGAGAAAATCAAGCCTAAGGTCAGGAGCACCGTCGCGCAACACCACGAGGCG
CTTGTGGGGCATGGCTTCACTCATGCGCATATTGTCGCGCTTTCACAGCACCCTGCGGCGCTTGGGACGG
TGGCTGTCAAATACCAAGATATGATTGCGGCCCTGCCCGAAGCCACGCACGAGGCAATTGTAGGGGTCGG
TAAACAGTGGTCGGGAGCGCGAGCACTTGAGGCGCTGCTGACTGTGGCGGGTGAGCTTAGGGGGCCTCCG
CTCCAGCTCGACACCGGGCAGCTGCTGAAGATCGCGAAGAGAGGGGGAGTAACAGCGGTAGAGGCAGTGC
ACGCCTGGCGCAATGCGCTCACCGGGGCCCCCTTGAACCTGACCCCAGACCAGGTAGTCGCAATCGCGAA
CAATAATGGGGGAAAGCAAGCCCTGGAAACCGTGCAAAGGTTGTTGCCGGTCCTTTGTCAAGACCACGGC
CTTACACCGGAGCAAGTCGTGGCCATTGCAAATAATAACGGTGGCAAACAGGCTCTTGAGACGGTTCAGA
GACTTCTCCCAGTTCTCTGTCAAGCCCACGGGCTGACTCCCGATCAAGTTGTAGCGATTGCGTCGAACAT
TGGAGGGAAACAAGCATTGGAGACTGTCCAACGGCTCCTTCCCGTGTTGTGTCAAGCCCACGGTTTGACG
CCTGCACAAGTGGTCGCCATCGCCAACAACAACGGCGGTAAGCAGGCGCTGGAAACAGTACAGCGCCTGC
TGCCTGTACTGTGCCAGGATCATGGACTGACCCCAGACCAGGTAGTCGCAATCGCGAACAATAATGGGGG
AAAGCAAGCCCTGGAAACCGTGCAAAGGTTGTTGCCGGTCCTTTGTCAAGACCACGGCCTTACACCGGAG
CAAGTCGTGGCCATTGCATCCCACGACGGTGGCAAACAGGCTCTTGAGACGGTTCAGAGACTTCTCCCAG
TTCTCTGTCAAGCCCACGGGCTGACTCCCGATCAAGTTGTAGCGATTGCGTCGCATGACGGAGGGAAACA
AGCATTGGAGACTGTCCAACGGCTCCTTCCCGTGTTGTGTCAAGCCCACGGTTTGACGCCTGCACAAGTG
GTCGCCATCGCCTCCAATATTGGCGGTAAGCAGGCGCTGGAAACAGTACAGCGCCTGCTGCCTGTACTGT
GCCAGGATCATGGACTGACCCCAGACCAGGTAGTCGCAATCGCGAACAATAATGGGGGAAAGCAAGCCCT
GGAAACCGTGCAAAGGTTGTTGCCGGTCCTTTGTCAAGACCACGGCCTTACACCGGAGCAAGTCGTGGCC
ATTGCAAGCAATGGGGGTGGCAAACAGGCTCTTGAGACGGTTCAGAGACTTCTCCCAGTTCTCTGTCAAG
CCCACGGGCTGACTCCCGATCAAGTTGTAGCGATTGCGAATAACAATGGAGGGAAACAAGCATTGGAGAC
TGTCCAACGGCTCCTTCCCGTGTTGTGTCAAGCCCACGGTTTGACGCCTGCACAAGTGGTCGCCATCGCC
TCCAATATTGGCGGTAAGCAGGCGCTGGAAACAGTACAGCGCCTGCTGCCTGTACTGTGCCAGGATCATG
GACTGACCCCAGACCAGGTAGTCGCAATCGCGAACAATAATGGGGGAAAGCAAGCCCTGGAAACCGTGCA
AAGGTTGTTGCCGGTCCTTTGTCAAGACCACGGCCTTACACCGGAGCAAGTCGTGGCCATTGCAAGCAAT
GGGGGTGGCAAACAGGCTCTTGAGACGGTTCAGAGACTTCTCCCAGTTCTCTGTCAAGCCCACGGGCTGA
CTCCCGATCAAGTTGTAGCGATTGCGTCGCATGACGGAGGGAAACAAGCATTGGAGACTGTCCAACGGCT
CCTTCCCGTGTTGTGTCAAGCCCACGGTTTGACGCCTGCACAAGTGGTCGCCATCGCCTCGAATGGCGGC
GGTAAGCAGGCGCTGGAAACAGTACAGCGCCTGCTGCCTGTACTGTGCCAGGATCATGGACTGACACCCG
AACAGGTGGTCGCCATTGCTAATAATAACGGAGGACGGCCAGCCTTGGAG
