>Addgene plasmid #47267 | TAL3548 | addgene partial sequence | sequence record 69110 | JDS-TALEN-F 5'-TAGGGGTCGGTAAACAGTGG-3'
GCGGGTGAGCTTAGGGGGCCTCCGCTCCAGCTCGACACCGGGCAGCTGCTGAAGATCGCGAAGAGAGGGG
GAGTAACAGCGGTAGAGGCAGTGCACGCCTGGCGCAATGCGCTCACCGGGGCCCCCTTGAACCTGACCCC
AGACCAGGTAGTCGCAATCGCGAACAATAATGGGGGAAAGCAAGCCCTGGAAACCGTGCAAAGGTTGTTG
CCGGTCCTTTGTCAAGACCACGGCCTTACACCGGAGCAAGTCGTGGCCATTGCAAATAATAACGGTGGCA
AACAGGCTCTTGAGACGGTTCAGAGACTTCTCCCAGTTCTCTGTCAAGCCCACGGGCTGACTCCCGATCA
AGTTGTAGCGATTGCGTCGAACATTGGAGGGAAACAAGCATTGGAGACTGTCCAACGGCTCCTTCCCGTG
TTGTGTCAAGCCCACGGTTTGACGCCTGCACAAGTGGTCGCCATCGCCAACAACAACGGCGGTAAGCAGG
CGCTGGAAACAGTACAGCGCCTGCTGCCTGTACTGTGCCAGGATCATGGACTGACCCCAGACCAGGTAGT
CGCAATCGCGAACAATAATGGGGGAAAGCAAGCCCTGGAAACCGTGCAAAGGTTGTTGCCGGTCCTTTGT
CAAGACCACGGCCTTACACCGGAGCAAGTCGTGGCCATTGCATCCCACGACGGTGGCAAACAGGCTCTTG
AGACGGTTCAGAGACTTCTCCCAGTTCTCTGTCAAGCCCACGGGCTGACTCCCGATCAAGTTGTAGCGAT
TGCGTCGCATGACGGAGGGAAACAAGCATTGGAGACTGTCCAACGGCTCCTTCCCGTGTTGTGTCAAGCC
CACG
